>Addgene plasmid #230409 | AiP1534 - pAAV-AiE2114m_3xC2-minBG-SYFP2-WPRE3-BGHpA (Alias: CN534) | addgene full sequence | sequence record 483863 | Addgene NGS Result
CCTGCAGGCAGCTGCGCGCTCGCTCGCTCACTGAGGCCGCCCGGGCGTCGGGCGACCTTTGGTCGCCCGG
CCTCAGTGAGCGAGCGAGCGCGCAGAGAGGGAGTGGCCAACTCCATCACTAGGGGTTCCTGCGGCCGCAC
GCGTTGTAAGAGTAATAATCGCCGGCGTTCCTCCAGAACATACCTGCTCTGGCATTATCTTTCCTGAGCA
GATGCTAGAACTTGGCTCAGAGTGATGAAGAGGAAGTGTGTCCTCTGGCTAAAGTCCAGGGGTTGCAGAG
GGGAGTGTGTGAGATTCCTCCAGAACATACCTGCTCTGGCATTATCTTTCCTGAGCAGATGCTAGAACTT
GGCTCAGAGTGATGAAGAGGAAGTGTGTCCTCTGGCTAAAGTCCAGGGGTTGCAGAGGGGAGTGTGTGAG
ATTCCTCCAGAACATACCTGCTCTGGCATTATCTTTCCTGAGCAGATGCTAGAACTTGGCTCAGAGTGAT
GAAGAGGAAGTGTGTCCTCTGGCTAAAGTCCAGGGGTTGCAGAGGGGAGTGTGTGAGACGCCGGCGGAGC
TCGGGCTGGGCATAAAAGTCAGGGCAGAGCCATCTATTGCTTACATTTGCTTCTGGGATCCAGATCTTTC
GAAGCTAGCGCTACCGGTCGCCACCATGGTGAGCAAGGGCGAGGAGCTGTTCACCGGGGTGGTGCCCATC
CTGGTCGAGCTGGACGGCGACGTAAACGGCCACAAGTTCAGCGTGTCCGGCGAGGGCGAGGGCGATGCCA
CCTACGGCAAGCTGACCCTGAAGCTGATCTGCACCACCGGCAAGCTGCCCGTGCCCTGGCCCACCCTCGT
GACCACCCTGGGCTACGGCGTGCAGTGCTTCGCCCGCTACCCCGACCACATGAAGCAGCACGACTTCTTC
AAGTCCGCCATGCCCGAAGGCTACGTCCAGGAGCGCACCATCTTCTTCAAGGACGACGGCAACTACAAGA
CCCGCGCCGAGGTGAAGTTCGAGGGCGACACCCTGGTGAACCGCATCGAGCTGAAGGGCATCGACTTCAA
GGAGGACGGCAACATCCTGGGGCACAAGCTGGAGTACAACTACAACAGCCACAACGTCTATATCACCGCC
GACAAGCAGAAGAACGGCATCAAGGCCAACTTCAAGATCCGCCACAACATCGAGGACGGCGGCGTGCAGC
TCGCCGACCACTACCAGCAGAACACCCCCATCGGCGACGGCCCCGTGCTGCTGCCCGACAACCACTACCT
GAGCTACCAGTCCAAGCTGAGCAAAGACCCCAACGAGAAGCGCGATCACATGGTCCTGCTGGAGTTCGTG
ACCGCCGCCGGGATCACTCTCGGCATGGACGAGCTGTACAAGTAAGTCGACGGCGCGCCGCGGCCGCGAA
TTCGATATCATAATCAACCTCTGGATTACAAAATTTGTGAAAGATTGACTGGTATTCTTAACTATGTTGC
TCCTTTTACGCTATGTGGATACGCTGCTTTAATGCCTTTGTATCATGCTATTGCTTCCCGTATGGCTTTC
ATTTTCTCCTCCTTGTATAAATCCTGGTTAGTTCTTGCCACGGCGGAACTCATCGCCGCCTGCCTTGCCC
GCTGCTGGACAGGGGCTCGGCTGTTGGGCACTGACAATTCCGTGGCTCGAGAGATCTTCGACTGTGCCTT
CTAGTTGCCAGCCATCTGTTGTTTGCCCCTCCCCCGTGCCTTCCTTGACCCTGGAAGGTGCCACTCCCAC
TGTCCTTTCCTAATAAAATGAGGAAATTGCATCGCATTGTCTGAGTAGGTGTCATTCTATTCTGGGGGGT
GGGGTGGGGCAGGACAGCAAGGGGGAGGATTGGGAAGACAATAGCAGGCATGAGATCTCACGTGCGGACC
GAGCGGCCGCAGGAACCCCTAGTGATGGAGTTGGCCACTCCCTCTCTGCGCGCTCGCTCGCTCACTGAGG
CCGGGCGACCAAAGGTCGCCCGACGCCCGGGCTTTGCCCGGGCGGCCTCAGTGAGCGAGCGAGCGCGCAG
CTGCCTGCAGGGGCGCCTGATGCGGTATTTTCTCCTTACGCATCTGTGCGGTATTTCACACCGCATA
[95 nt withheld, positions 2098-2192]
T
[46 nt withheld, positions 2194-2239]
C
[141 nt withheld, positions 2241-2381]
CCTTTGACGTTGGAGTCCACGTTCTTT
[37 nt withheld, positions 2409-2445]
ACTCTATCTCGGGCTATTCTTTTGATTTATAAGGGATTTTGCCGATTTCGGTCTATTGGTTAAAAAATGA
GCTGATTTAACAAAAATTTAACGCGAATTTTAACAAAATATTAACGTTTACAATTTTATGGTGCACTCTC
AGTACAATCTGCTCTGATGCCGCATAGTTAAGCCAGCCCCGACACCCGCCAACACCCGCTGACGCGCCCT
GACGGGCTTGTCTGCTCCCGGCATCCGCTTACAGACAAGCTGTGACCGTCTCCGGGAGCTGCATGTGTCA
GAGGTTTTCACCGTCATCACCGAAACGCGCGAGACGAAAGGGCCTCGTGATACGCCTATTTTTATAGGTT
AATGTCATGATAATAATGGTTTCTTAGACGTCAGGTGGCACTTTTCGGGGAAATGTGCGCGGAACCCCTA
TTTGTTTATTTTTCTAAATACATTCAAATATGTATCCGCTCATGAGACAATAACCCTGATAAATGCTTCA
ATAATATTGAAAAAGGAAGAGTATGAGTATTCAACATTTCCGTGTCGCCCTTATTCCCTTTTTTGCGGCA
TTTTGCCTTCCTGTTTTTGCTCACCCAGAAACGCTGGTGAAAGTAAAAGATGCTGAAGATCAGTTGGGTG
CACGAGTGGGTTACATCGAACTGGATCTCAACAGCGGTAAGATCCTTGAGAGTTTTCGCCCCGAAGAACG
TTTTCCAATGATGAGCACTTTTAAAGTTCTGCTATGTGGCGCGGTATTATCCCGTATTGACGCCGGGCAA
GAGCAACTCGGTCGCCGCATACACTATTCTCAGAATGACTTGGTTGAGTACTCACCAGTCACAGAAAAGC
ATCTTACGGATGGCATGACAGTAAGAGAATTATGCAGTGCTGCCATAACCATGAGTGATAACACTGCGGC
CAACTTACTTCTGACAACGATCGGAGGACCGAAGGAGCTAACCGCTTTTTTGCACAACATGGGGGATCAT
GTAACTCGCCTTGATCGTTGGGAACCGGAGCTGAATGAAGCCATACCAAACGACGAGCGTGACACCACGA
TGCCTGTAGCAATGGCAACAACGTTGCGCAAACTATTAACTGGCGAACTACTTACTCTAGCTTCCCGGCA
ACAATTAATAGACTGGATGGAGGCGGATAAAGTTGCAGGACCACTTCTGCGCTCGGCCCTTCCGGCTGGC
TGGTTTATTGCTGATAAATCTGGAGCCGGTGAGCGTGGGTCTCGCGGTATCATTGCAGCACTGGGGCCAG
ATGGTAAGCCCTCCCGTATCGTAGTTATCTACACGACGGGGAGTCAGGCAACTATGGATGAACGAAATAG
ACAGATCGCTGAGATAGGTGCCTCACTGATTAAGCATTGGTAACTGTCAGACCAAGTTTACTCATATATA
CTTTAGATTGATTTAAAACTTCATTTTTAATTTAAAAGGATCTAGGTGAAGATCCTTTTTGATAATCTCA
TGACCAAAATCCCTTAACGTGAGTTTTCGTTCCACTGAGCGTCAGACCCCGTAGAAAAGATCAAAGGATC
TTCTTGAGATCCTTTTTTTCTGCGCGTAATCTGCTGCTTGCAAACAAAAAAACCACCGCTACCAGCGGTG
GTTTGTTTGCCGGATCAAGAGCTACCAACTCTTTTTCCGAAGGTAACTGGCTTCAGCAGAGCGCAGATAC
CAAATACTGTTCTTCTAGTGTAGCCGTAGTTAGGCCACCACTTCAAGAACTCTGTAGCACCGCCTACATA
CCTCGCTCTGCTAATCCTGTTACCAGTGGCTGCTGCCAGTGGCGATAAGTCGTGTCTTACCGGGTTGGAC
TCAAGACGATAGTTACCGGATAAGGCGCAGCGGTCGGGCTGAACGGGGGGTTCGTGCACACAGCCCAGCT
TGGAGCGAACGACCTACACCGAACTGAGATACCTACAGCGTGAGCTATGAGAAAGCGCCACGCTTCCCGA
AGGGAGAAAGGCGGACAGGTATCCGGTAAGCGGCAGGGTCGGAACAGGAGAGCGCACGAGGGAGCTTCCA
GGGGGAAACGCCTGGTATCTTTATAGTCCTGTCGGGTTTCGCCACCTCTGACTTGAGCGTCGATTTTTGT
GATGCTCGTCAGGGGGGCGGAGCCTATGGAAAAACGCCAGCAACGCGGCCTTTTTACGGTTCCTGGCCTT
TTGCTGGCCTTTTGCTCACATGT
Features (pLannotate 1.2.2; 14 found; start..end, strand, type, name):
     12..39      +  repeat_region  AAV2 ITR (fragment): inverted terminal repeat of adeno-associated virus serotype 2 inverted
     68..95      +  repeat_region  AAV2 ITR (fragment): inverted terminal repeat of adeno-associated virus serotype 2 inverted
    656..1372    +  CDS            SYFP2: SYFP2 is a basic (constitutively fluorescent) yellow fluorescent protein published in 2006, derived from Aequorea victoria. It is reported to be a very rapidly-maturing monomer with moderate acid sensitivity.
   1412..1569    +  misc_feature   WPRE (fragment): woodchuck hepatitis virus posttranscriptional regulatory element
   1575..1655    +  misc_feature   WPRE (fragment): woodchuck hepatitis virus posttranscriptional regulatory element
   1672..1783    +  polyA_signal   bGH poly(A) signal: bovine growth hormone polyadenylation signal
   1901..2041    +  repeat_region  AAV2 ITR: inverted terminal repeat of adeno-associated virus serotype 2 inverted
   2046..2097    -  misc_feature   bom (fragment): basis of mobility region from pBR322
   2116..2571    +  rep_origin     f1 ori (sequence partly withheld): f1 bacteriophage origin of replication; arrow indicates direction of (+) strand synthesis
   2572..2621    -  misc_feature   bom (fragment): basis of mobility region from pBR322
   2723..2758    -  CDS            rop (fragment): Rop protein, which maintains plasmids at low copy number; rop
   2853..2957    +  promoter       AmpR promoter: bla
   2958..3818    +  CDS            AmpR: β-lactamase; bla; confers resistance to ampicillin, carbenicillin, and related antibiotics
   3989..4577    +  rep_origin     ori: high-copy-number ColE1/pMB1/pBR322/pUC origin of replication
