[The description below was written by a language model from this plasmid's Addgene catalogue record and pLannotate feature annotations shown in this document.]
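Description:
AiP1534 (pAAV-AiE2114m_3xC2-minBG-SYFP2-WPRE3-BGHpA, alias CN534) is a 4,638 nt AAV transfer plasmid built on a pAAV2 backbone and intended for packaging a reporter genome into recombinant adeno-associated virus for delivery to brain tissue. In bacteria it is maintained as a high-copy plasmid through a ColE1/pUC-type origin and selected with ampicillin via the β-lactamase gene under its own promoter. An f1 phage origin and short remnants of pBR322 bom and rop sequences are also present in the backbone. The expression cassette is flanked by AAV2 inverted terminal repeats, which direct replication and encapsidation of the intervening DNA. The right-hand ITR is annotated in full, whereas the left-hand one is detected only as short fragments in the sequencing-derived annotation.

Between the ITRs, the enhancer AiE2114m_3xC2 sits upstream of the minimal beta-globin promoter (minBG). Neither element was annotated in the feature table, but they presumably occupy the unannotated stretch before the coding sequence. The name suggests a three-copy concatemer of an enhancer core, though the record does not spell this out. A minimal promoter has little activity of its own, so expression depends on the enhancer, which is designed to restrict transgene output to specific brain cell populations. The record does not state which populations. The payload is SYFP2, a rapidly maturing monomeric yellow fluorescent protein, followed by WPRE3, a shortened woodchuck posttranscriptional element (detected as two fragments) that boosts transcript expression while saving packaging space. A bovine growth hormone polyadenylation signal follows it. The construct belongs to a collection of enhancer AAVs for genetic access to cortical cell types, where the fluorescent readout serves to label and evaluate the targeted cells.
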