Addgene plasmid #230409: AiP1534 - pAAV-AiE2114m_3xC2-minBG-SYFP2-WPRE3-BGHpA (Alias: CN534)
Purpose: AiE2114m_3xC2 is an enhancer sequence, designed to drive AAV-mediated transgene expression in specific populations of brain cells
Depositing lab: Allen Institute for Brain Science & Jonathan Ting. Depositing organization: Allen Institute. Publication: A suite of enhancer AAVs and transgenic mouse lines for genetic access to cortical cell types. Ben-Simon Y, Hooper M, Narayan S, Daigle TL, Dwivedi D, Way SW, Oster A, Stafford DA, Mich JK, Taormina MJ, Martinez RA, Opitz-Araya X, Roth JR, Alexander JR, Allen S, Amster A, Arbuckle J, Ayala A, Baker PM, Bakken TE, Barcelli T, Barta S, Bendrick J, Bertagnolli D, Bielstein C, Bishwakarma P, Bowlus J, Boyer G, Brouner K, Casian B, Casper T, Chakka AB, Chakrabarty R, Chance RK, Chavan S, Clark M, Colbert K, Collman F, Daniel S, Departee M, DiValentin P, Donadio N, Dotson N, Egdorf T, Fliss T, Gabitto M, Garcia J, Gary A, Gasperini M, Gloe J, Goldy J, Gore BB, Graybuck L, Greisman N, Haeseleer F, Halterman C, Haradon Z, Hastings SD, Helback O, Ho W, Hockemeyer D, Huang C, Huff S, Hunker A, Johansen N, Jones D, Juneau Z, Kalmbach B, Kannan M, Khem S, Kussick E, Kutsal R, Larsen R, Lee C, Lee AY, Leibly M, Lenz GH, Li S, Liang E, Lusk N, Madigan Z, Malloy J, Malone J, McCue R, Melchor J, Mollenkopf T, Moosman S, Morin E, Newman D, Ng L, Ngo K, Omstead V, Otto S, Oyama A, Pena N, Pham T, Phillips E, Pom CA, Potekhina L, Ransford S, Ray PL, Rette D, Reynoldson C, Rimorin C, Rocha D, Ruiz A, Sanchez REA, Sawyer L, Sedeno-Cortes A, Sevigny JP, Shapovalova N, Shepard N, Shulga L, Sigler AR, Siverts L, Soliman S, Somasundaram S, Staats B, Stewart K, Szelenyi E, Tieu M, Trader C, Tran A, van Velthoven CTJ, Walker M, Wang Y, Weed N, Wirthlin M, Wood T, Wynalda B, Yao Z, Zhou T, Ariza J, Dee N, Reding M, Ronellenfitch K, Mufti S, Sunkin SM, Smith KA, Esposito L, Waters J, Thyagarajan B, Yao S, Lein ES, Zeng H, Levi BP, Ngai J, Ting JT, Tasic B. Cell. 2025 May 16:S0092-8674(25)00513-6. doi: 10.1016/j.cell.2025.05.002. PubMed 40403729.
Backbone
  Vector backbone: pAAV2
  Vector type: AAV
Growth in bacteria
  Bacterial resistance: Ampicillin, 100 μg/mL
  Growth temperature: 37°C
  Growth strain: NEB Stable
  Copy number: High Copy
Gene/Insert
  Gene/Insert name: SYFP2
  Species: Synthetic
  Promoter: minBG
  Cloning method: Gibson Cloning
Terms and licenses: Academic/Nonprofit Terms; Industry Terms: Not Available to Industry
How to cite: AiP1534 - pAAV-AiE2114m_3xC2-minBG-SYFP2-WPRE3-BGHpA (Alias: CN534) was a gift from Allen Institute for Brain Science & Jonathan Ting (Addgene plasmid # 230409 ; http://n2t.net/addgene:230409 ; RRID:Addgene_230409)
